Addgene plasmid #142957: TFORF2543
Purpose: Lentiviral vector for overexpressing transcription factor ORFs with unique 24-bp barcodes. Barcodes facilitate identification of transcription factors in pooled screens.
Depositing lab: Feng Zhang. Depositing organization: Broad Institute. Publication: A transcription factor atlas of directed differentiation. Joung J, Ma S, Tay T, Geiger-Schuller KR, Kirchgatterer PC, Verdine VK, Guo B, Arias-Garcia MA, Allen WE, Singh A, Kuksenko O, Abudayyeh OO, Gootenberg JS, Fu Z, Macrae RK, Buenrostro JD, Regev A, Zhang F. Cell. 2023 Jan 5;186(1):209-229.e26. doi: 10.1016/j.cell.2022.11.026. PubMed 36608654.
Backbone
  Vector backbone: pLX_TRC317
  Backbone manufacturer: Broad Institute Genetic Perturbation Platform
  Backbone size w/o insert (bp): 8264
  Vector type: Mammalian Expression, Lentiviral
  Selectable markers: Puromycin
Growth in bacteria
  Bacterial resistance: Ampicillin, 100 μg/mL
  Growth temperature: 37°C
  Growth strain: NEB Stable
  Copy number: High Copy
Gene/Insert
  Gene/Insert name: SOX5
  Species: H. sapiens (human)
  Insert size (bp): 2354
  Entrez Gene: SOX5 (a.k.a. L-SOX5, L-SOX5B, L-SOX5F, LAMSHF)
  Promoter: EF1a
  Cloning method: Unknown
  Sequencing primers: 5′ GGGTGGAGACTGAAGTTAGGCCAG; 3′ CACATAGCGTAAAAGGAGCAACATAG
Terms and licenses: Academic/Nonprofit Terms; Industry Terms: Not Available to Industry
Depositor comments: XM_017019896,NM_152989,ENST00000546136 . The transcription factor ORF portion of this plasmid was synthesized by Genewiz. Please test multiple small colonies in case of plasmid recombination. To make this collection available in a timely manner, a portion of this collection was not fully sequenced by Addgene. If an Addgene verified full plasmid sequence is not available, please contact us prior to placing an order to request the full sequence.
How to cite: TFORF2543 was a gift from Feng Zhang (Addgene plasmid # 142957 ; http://n2t.net/addgene:142957 ; RRID:Addgene_142957)
