[The description below was written by a language model from this plasmid's Addgene catalogue record and pLannotate feature annotations shown in this document.]
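Description:
TFORF2543 is a lentiviral mammalian expression plasmid built on the pLX_TRC317 backbone and carrying the human SOX5 open reading frame. It belongs to a barcoded transcription factor ORF collection designed for pooled overexpression screens. In bacteria it is maintained through a high-copy ColE1/pUC-type origin and selected with ampicillin via the β-lactamase gene. An f1 origin and remnants of a lac/lacZα cloning region, flanked by T7 and T3 promoters, are also present in the backbone. The depositor notes that the plasmid can recombine, which is a common issue with LTR-containing vectors.

The viral portion has a third-generation, self-inactivating layout. An RSV promoter drives a truncated HIV-1 5' LTR, followed by the Ψ packaging signal with a gag fragment, the Rev response element, a cPPT/CTS and a ΔU3 3' LTR, with an SV40 polyadenylation signal downstream. Within this transfer cassette, an SV40 early promoter/origin region precedes the puromycin N-acetyltransferase gene, allowing selection of transduced cells. Downstream, the strong constitutive EF-1α promoter drives SOX5, a SOX-family factor involved in chondrocyte differentiation and cartilage formation. A WPRE follows the ORF to enhance transcript stability and expression. The recorded insert is slightly longer than the annotated SOX5 coding sequence, so it includes some flanking sequence. The unique 24-bp barcode described in the catalogue entry is not annotated in the feature table, so its exact position is not stated. A short U6 promoter fragment lies between the ORF and the WPRE.

The construct is intended for packaging into lentivirus and stable SOX5 overexpression. The barcode allows this factor to be identified among many in pooled directed-differentiation screens.
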