Features (pLannotate 1.2.2; 31 found; start..end, strand, type, name):
      5..231     +  promoter       RSV promoter: Rous sarcoma virus enhancer/promoter
    232..412     +  LTR            5' LTR (truncated): truncated 5' long terminal repeat (LTR) from HIV-1
    459..584     +  misc_feature   HIV-1 Ψ: packaging signal of human immunodeficiency virus type 1
    568..931     +  CDS            HIV-1 gag (fragment): gag protein from human immunodeficiency virus 1; gag
   1077..1310    +  misc_feature   RRE: The Rev response element (RRE) of HIV-1 allows for Rev-dependent mRNA export from the nucleus to the cytoplasm.
   1687..1713    +  CDS            Rev (fragment): human immunodeficiency virus 1 (HIV-1) Rev protein; rev; enhances nuclear export of unspliced and incompletely spliced viral mRNAs
   1720..1743    +  promoter       SV40 promoter (fragment): SV40 early promoter
   1744..1815    +  promoter       SV40 promoter (fragment): SV40 enhancer and early promoter
   1839..1974    +  rep_origin     SV40 ori: SV40 origin of replication
   2020..2616    +  CDS            PuroR (fragment): puromycin N-acetyltransferase; pac from Streptomyces; confers resistance to puromycin
   2665..2782    +  misc_feature   cPPT/CTS: central polypurine tract and central termination sequence of HIV-1
   2847..2913    +  CDS            small t antigen (fragment): SV40 (simian virus 40) small t antigen
   2920..4098    +  promoter       EF-1α promoter: strong constitutive promoter for human elongation factor EF-1α
   4115..6364    +  CDS            SOX5: SOX5_HUMAN - Experimental evidence at protein level: Swiss-Prot protein existence level 1. Transcription factor involved in chondrocytes differentiation and cartilage formation. Specifically binds the 5'-AACAAT-3' DNA motif present in enhancers and super-enhancers and promotes expression of genes important for chondrogenesis, including cartilage matrix protein- coding genes, such as COL2A1 and AGC1. Required for overt chondrogenesis when condensed prechondrocytes differentiate into early stage chondrocytes: SOX5 and SOX6 cooperatively bind with SOX9 on active enhancers and super-enhancers asso
   6380..6433    +  promoter       U6 promoter (fragment): RNA polymerase III promoter for human U6 snRNA
   6475..7063    +  misc_feature   WPRE: woodchuck hepatitis virus posttranscriptional regulatory element
   7114..7133    +  misc_feature   cPPT/CTS (fragment): central polypurine tract and central termination sequence of HIV-1
   7135..7368    +  LTR            3' LTR (ΔU3): self-inactivating 3' long terminal repeat (LTR) from HIV-1
   7446..7567    +  polyA_signal   SV40 poly(A) signal: SV40 polyadenylation signal
   7607..7742    +  rep_origin     SV40 ori: SV40 origin of replication
   7763..7781    -  promoter       T7 promoter: promoter for bacteriophage T7 RNA polymerase
   7789..7944    +  CDS            lacZα (fragment): LacZα fragment of β-galactosidase; lacZ fragment
   7949..8377    +  rep_origin     f1 ori (sequence partly withheld): f1 bacteriophage origin of replication; arrow indicates direction of (+) strand synthesis
   8430..8534    +  promoter       AmpR promoter: bla
   8535..9395    +  CDS            AmpR: β-lactamase; bla; confers resistance to ampicillin, carbenicillin, and related antibiotics
   9566..10154   +  rep_origin     ori: high-copy-number ColE1/pMB1/pBR322/pUC origin of replication
  10337..10429   +  CDS            lacI (fragment): lac repressor; lacI; The lac repressor binds to the lac operator to inhibit transcription in E. coli. This inhibition can be relieved by adding lactose or isopropyl-β-D-thiogalactopyranoside (IPTG).
  10442..10463   +  protein_bind   CAP binding site: CAP binding activates transcription in the presence of cAMP. E. coli catabolite activator protein
  10478..10508   +  promoter       lac promoter: promoter for the E. coli lac operon
  10516..10532   +  protein_bind   lac operator: The lac repressor binds to the lac operator to inhibit transcription in E. coli. This inhibition can be relieved by adding lactose or isopropyl-β-D-thiogalactopyranoside (IPTG). lac repressor encoded by lacI
  10577..10595   +  promoter       T3 promoter: promoter for bacteriophage T3 RNA polymerase
>Addgene plasmid #142957 | TFORF2543 | addgene full sequence | sequence record 397287 | Addgene NGS Result
TTAATGTAGTCTTATGCAATACTCTTGTAGTCTTGCAACATGGTAACGATGAGTTAGCAACATGCCTTAC
AAGGAGAGAAAAAGCACCGTGCATGCCGATTGGTGGAAGTAAGGTGGTACGATCGTGCCTTATTAGGAAG
GCAACAGACGGGTCTGACATGGATTGGACGAACCACTGAATTGCCGCATTGCAGAGATATTGTATTTAAG
TGCCTAGCTCGATACATAAACGGGTCTCTCTGGTTAGACCAGATCTGAGCCTGGGAGCTCTCTGGCTAAC
TAGGGAACCCACTGCTTAAGCCTCAATAAAGCTTGCCTTGAGTGCTTCAAGTAGTGTGTGCCCGTCTGTT
GTGTGACTCTGGTAACTAGAGATCCCTCAGACCCTTTTAGTCAGTGTGGAAAATCTCTAGCAGTGGCGCC
CGAACAGGGACTTGAAAGCGAAAGGGAAACCAGAGGAGCTCTCTCGACGCAGGACTCGGCTTGCTGAAGC
GCGCACGGCAAGAGGCGAGGGGCGGCGACTGGTGAGTACGCCAAAAATTTTGACTAGCGGAGGCTAGAAG
GAGAGAGATGGGTGCGAGAGCGTCAGTATTAAGCGGGGGAGAATTAGATCGCGATGGGAAAAAATTCGGT
TAAGGCCAGGGGGAAAGAAAAAATATAAATTAAAACATATAGTATGGGCAAGCAGGGAGCTAGAACGATT
CGCAGTTAATCCTGGCCTGTTAGAAACATCAGAAGGCTGTAGACAAATACTGGGACAGCTACAACCATCC
CTTCAGACAGGATCAGAAGAACTTAGATCATTATATAATACAGTAGCAACCCTCTATTGTGTGCATCAAA
GGATAGAGATAAAAGACACCAAGGAAGCTTTAGACAAGATAGAGGAAGAGCAAAACAAAAGTAAGACCAC
CGCACAGCAAGCGGCCGCTGATCTTCAGACCTGGAGGAGGAGATATGAGGGACAATTGGAGAAGTGAATT
ATATAAATATAAAGTAGTAAAAATTGAACCATTAGGAGTAGCACCCACCAAGGCAAAGAGAAGAGTGGTG
CAGAGAGAAAAAAGAGCAGTGGGAATAGGAGCTTTGTTCCTTGGGTTCTTGGGAGCAGCAGGAAGCACTA
TGGGCGCAGCGTCAATGACGCTGACGGTACAGGCCAGACAATTATTGTCTGGTATAGTGCAGCAGCAGAA
CAATTTGCTGAGGGCTATTGAGGCGCAACAGCATCTGTTGCAACTCACAGTCTGGGGCATCAAGCAGCTC
CAGGCAAGAATCCTGGCTGTGGAAAGATACCTAAAGGATCAACAGCTCCTGGGGATTTGGGGTTGCTCTG
GAAAACTCATTTGCACCACTGCTGTGCCTTGGAATGCTAGTTGGAGTAATAAATCTCTGGAACAGATTTG
GAATCACACGACCTGGATGGAGTGGGACAGAGAAATTAACAATTACACAAGCTTAATACACTCCTTAATT
GAAGAATCGCAAAACCAGCAAGAAAAGAATGAACAAGAATTATTGGAATTAGATAAATGGGCAAGTTTGT
GGAATTGGTTTAACATAACAAATTGGCTGTGGTATATAAAATTATTCATAATGATAGTAGGAGGCTTGGT
AGGTTTAAGAATAGTTTTTGCTGTACTTTCTATAGTGAATAGAGTTAGGCAGGGATATTCACCATTATCG
TTTCAGACCCACCTCCCAACCCCGAGGGGACCCATGCATTGCATCTCAATTAGTCAGCAACCAGGTGTGG
AAAGTCCCCAGGCTCCCCAGCAGGCAGAAGTATGCAAAGCATGCGTCTCAATTAGTCAGCAACCATAGTC
CCGCCCCTAACTCCGCCCATCCCGCCCCTAACTCCGCCCAGTTCCGCCCATTCTCCGCCCCATGGCTGAC
TAATTTTTTTTATTTATGCAGAGGCCGAGGCCGCCTCGGCCTCTGAGCTATTCCAGAAGTAGTGAGGAGG
CTTTTTTGGAGGCCTAGGCTTTTGCAAAAAGCTTTCTAGAGGTACCACCGGAGCTTACCATGACCGAGTA
CAAGCCCACGGTGCGCCTCGCCACCCGCGACGACGTCCCCAGGGCCGTACGCACCCTCGCCGCCGCGTTC
GCCGACTACCCCGCCACGCGCCACACCGTCGATCCGGACCGCCACATCGAGCGGGTCACCGAGCTGCAAG
AACTCTTCCTCACGCGCGTCGGGCTCGACATCGGCAAGGTGTGGGTCGCGGACGACGGCGCCGCCGTGGC
GGTCTGGACCACGCCGGAGAGCGTCGAAGCGGGGGCGGTGTTCGCCGAGATCGGCCCGCGCATGGCCGAG
TTGAGCGGTTCCCGGCTGGCCGCGCAGCAACAGATGGAAGGCCTCCTGGCGCCGCACCGGCCCAAGGAGC
CCGCGTGGTTCCTGGCCACCGTCGGCGTCTCGCCCGACCACCAGGGCAAGGGTCTGGGCAGCGCCGTCGT
GCTCCCCGGAGTGGAGGCGGCCGAGCGCGCCGGGGTGCCCGCCTTCCTGGAGACCTCCGCGCCCCGCAAC
CTCCCCTTCTACGAGCGGCTCGGCTTCACCGTCACCGCCGACGTCGAGGTGCCCGAAGGACCGCGCACCT
GGTGCATGACCCGCAAGCCCGGTGCCAGTTAACGAATTCTAGATCTTGAGACAAATGGCAGTATTCATCC
ACAATTTTAAAAGAAAAGGGGGGATTGGGGGGTACAGTGCAGGGGAAAGAATAGTAGACATAATAGCAAC
AGACATACAAACTAAAGAATTACAAAAACAAATTACAAAAATTCAAAATTTTCGGGTTTATTACAGGGAC
AGCAGAGATCCACTTTGGCGCCGGCTCGAGGCCTGCAGGTGCAAAGATGGATAAAGTTTTAAACAGAGAG
GAATCTTTGCAGCTAATGGACCTTCTAGGTCTTGAAAGGAGTGGGAATTGGCTCCGGTGCCCGTCAGTGG
GCAGAGCGCACATCGCCCACAGTCCCCGAGAAGTTGGGGGGAGGGGTCGGCAATTGAACCGGTGCCTAGA
GAAGGTGGCGCGGGGTAAACTGGGAAAGTGATGTCGTGTACTGGCTCCGCCTTTTTCCCGAGGGTGGGGG
AGAACCGTATATAAGTGCAGTAGTCGCCGTGAACGTTCTTTTTCGCAACGGGTTTGCCGCCAGAACACAG
GTAAGTGCCGTGTGTGGTTCCCGCGGGCCTGGCCTCTTTACGGGTTATGGCCCTTGCGTGCCTTGAATTA
CTTCCACCTGGCTGCAGTACGTGATTCTTGATCCCGAGCTTCGGGTTGGAAGTGGGTGGGAGAGTTCGAG
GCCTTGCGCTTAAGGAGCCCCTTCGCCTCGTGCTTGAGTTGAGGCCTGGCCTGGGCGCTGGGGCCGCCGC
GTGCGAATCTGGTGGCACCTTCGCGCCTGTCTCGCTGCTTTCGATAAGTCTCTAGCCATTTAAAATTTTT
GATGACCTGCTGCGACGCTTTTTTTCTGGCAAGATAGTCTTGTAAATGCGGGCCAAGATCTGCACACTGG
TATTTCGGTTTTTGGGGCCGCGGGCGGCGACGGGGCCCGTGCGTCCCAGCGCACATGTTCGGCGAGGCGG
GGCCTGCGAGCGCGGCCACCGAGAATCGGACGGGGGTAGTCTCAAGCTGGCCGGCCTGCTCTGGTGCCTG
GCCTCGCGCCGCCGTGTATCGCCCCGCCCTGGGCGGCAAGGCTGGCCCGGTCGGCACCAGTTGCGTGAGC
GGAAAGATGGCCGCTTCCCGGCCCTGCTGCAGGGAGCTCAAAATGGAGGACGCGGCGCTCGGGAGAGCGG
GCGGGTGAGTCACCCACACAAAGGAAAAGGGCCTTTCCGTCCTCAGCCGTCGCTTCATGTGACTCCACGG
AGTACCGGGCGCCGTCCAGGCACCTCGATTAGTTCTCGAGCTTTTGGAGTACGTCGTCTTTAGGTTGGGG
GGAGGGGTTTTATGCGATGGAGTTTCCCCACACTGAGTGGGTGGAGACTGAAGTTAGGCCAGCTTGGCAC
TTGATGTAATTCTCCTTGGAATTTGCCCTTTTTGAGTTTGGATCTTGGTTCATTCTCAAGCCTCAGACAG
TGGTTCAAAGTTTTTTTCTTCCATTTCAGGTGTCGTGAGGCTAGCACCGCCACCATGTCTTCCAAGCGAC
CAGCCTCTCCGTATGGGGAAGCAGATGGAGAGGTAGCCATGGTGACAAGCAGACAGAAAGTGGAAGAAGA
GGAGAGTGACGGGCTCCCAGCCTTTCACCTTCCCTTGCATGTGAGTTTTCCCAACAAGCCTCACTCTGAG
GAATTTCAGCCAGTTTCTCTGCTGACGCAAGAGACTTGTGGCCATAGGACTCCCACTTCTCAGCACAATA
CAATGGAAGTTGATGGCAATAAAGTTATGTCTTCATTTGCCCCACACAACTCATCTACCTCACCTCAGAA
GGCAGAAGAAGGTGGGCGACAGAGTGGCGAGTCCTTGTCTAGTACAGCCCTGGGAACTCCTGAACGGCGC
AAGGGCAGTTTAGCTGATGTTGTTGACACCTTGAAGCAGAGGAAAATGGAAGAGCTCATCAAAAACGAGC
CGGAAGAAACCCCCAGTATTGAAAAACTACTCTCAAAGGACTGGAAAGACAAGCTTCTTGCAATGGGATC
GGGGAACTTTGGCGAAATAAAAGGGACTCCCGAGAGCTTAGCTGAGAAAGAAAGGCAACTCATGGGTATG
ATCAACCAGCTGACCAGCCTCCGAGAGCAGCTGTTGGCTGCCCACGATGAGCAGAAGAAACTAGCTGCCT
CTCAGATTGAGAAACAGCGTCAGCAAATGGAGCTGGCCAAGCAGCAACAAGAACAAATTGCAAGACAGCA
GCAGCAGCTTCTACAGCAACAACACAAAATCAATTTGCTCCAGCAACAGATCCAGGTTCAAGGTCAGCTG
CCGCCATTAATGATTCCCGTATTCCCTCCTGATCAACGGACACTGGCTGCAGCTGCCCAGCAAGGATTCC
TCCTCCCTCCAGGCTTCAGCTATAAGGCTGGATGTAGTGACCCTTACCCTGTTCAGCTGATCCCAACTAC
CATGGCAGCTGCTGCCGCAGCAACACCAGGCTTAGGCCCACTCCAACTGCAGCAGTTATATGCTGCCCAG
CTAGCTGCAATGCAGGTATCTCCAGGAGGGAAGCTGCCAGGCATACCCCAAGGCAACCTTGGTGCTGCTG
TATCTCCTACCAGCATTCACACAGACAAGAGCACAAACAGCCCACCACCCAAAAGCAAGGATGAAGTGGC
ACAGCCACTGAACCTATCAGCTAAACCCAAGACCTCTGATGGCAAATCACCCACATCACCCACCTCTCCC
CATATGCCAGCTCTGAGAATAAACAGTGGGGCAGGCCCCCTCAAAGCCTCTGTCCCAGCAGCGTTAGCTA
GTCCTTCAGCCAGAGTTAGCACAATAGGTTACTTAAATGACCATGATGCTGTCACCAAGGCAATCCAAGA
AGCTCGGCAAATGAAGGAGCAACTCCGACGGGAACAACAGGTGCTTGATGGGAAGGTGGCTGTTGTGAAT
AGTCTGGGTCTCAATAACTGCCGAACAGAAAAGGAAAAAACAACACTGGAGAGTCTGACTCAGCAACTGG
CAGTTAAACAGAATGAAGAAGGAAAATTTAGCCATGCAATGATGGATTTCAATCTGAGTGGAGATTCTGA
TGGAAGTGCTGGAGTCTCAGAGTCAAGAATTTATAGGGAATCCCGAGGGCGTGGTAGCAATGAACCCCAC
ATAAAGCGTCCAATGAATGCCTTCATGGTGTGGGCTAAAGATGAACGGAGAAAGATCCTTCAAGCCTTTC
CTGACATGCACAACTCCAACATCAGCAAGATATTGGGATCTCGCTGGAAAGCTATGACAAACCTAGAGAA
ACAGCCATATTATGAGGAGCAAGCCCGTCTCAGCAAGCAGCACCTGGAGAAGTACCCTGACTATAAGTAC
AAGCCCAGGCCAAAGCGCACCTGCCTGGTGGATGGCAAAAAGCTGCGCATTGGTGAATACAAGGCAATCA
TGCGCAACAGGCGGCAGGAAATGCGGCAGTACTTCAATGTTGGGCAACAAGCACAGATCCCCATTGCCAC
TGCTGGTGTTGTGTACCCTGGAGCCATCGCCATGGCTGGGATGCCCTCCCCTCACCTGCCCTCGGAGCAC
TCAAGCGTGTCTAGCAGCCCAGAGCCTGGGATGCCTGTTATCCAGAGCACTTACGGTGTGAAAGGAGAGG
AGCCACATATCAAAGAAGAGATACAGGCCGAGGACATCAATGGAGAAATTTATGATGAGTACGACGAGGA
AGAGGATGATCCAGATGTAGATTATGGGAGTGACAGTGAAAACCATATTGCAGGACAAGCCAACTAGTAA
TGAACTAGTCCGTAACTTGAAAGTATTTCGATTTCTTGGCTTTATATATCTTGTGGAAAGGACGAATGTA
GGCAGGCCACACTCTTGCTACGCGTTAAGTCGACAATCAACCTCTGGATTACAAAATTTGTGAAAGATTG
ACTGGTATTCTTAACTATGTTGCTCCTTTTACGCTATGTGGATACGCTGCTTTAATGCCTTTGTATCATG
CTATTGCTTCCCGTATGGCTTTCATTTTCTCCTCCTTGTATAAATCCTGGTTGCTGTCTCTTTATGAGGA
GTTGTGGCCCGTTGTCAGGCAACGTGGCGTGGTGTGCACTGTGTTTGCTGACGCAACCCCCACTGGTTGG
GGCATTGCCACCACCTGTCAGCTCCTTTCCGGGACTTTCGCTTTCCCCCTCCCTATTGCCACGGCGGAAC
TCATCGCCGCCTGCCTTGCCCGCTGCTGGACAGGGGCTCGGCTGTTGGGCACTGACAATTCCGTGGTGTT
GTCGGGGAAATCATCGTCCTTTCCTTGGCTGCTCGCCTGTGTTGCCACCTGGATTCTGCGCGGGACGTCC
TTCTGCTACGTCCCTTCGGCCCTCAATCCAGCGGACCTTCCTTCCCGCGGCCTGCTGCCGGCTCTGCGGC
CTCTTCCGCGTCTTCGCCTTCGCCCTCAGACGAGTCGGATCTCCCTTTGGGCCGCCTCCCCGCGTCGACT
TTAAGACCAATGACTTACAAGGCAGCTGTAGATCTTAGCCACTTTTTAAAAGAAAAGGGGGGACTGGAAG
GGCTAATTCACTCCCAACGAAGACAAGATCTGCTTTTTGCTTGTACTGGGTCTCTCTGGTTAGACCAGAT
CTGAGCCTGGGAGCTCTCTGGCTAACTAGGGAACCCACTGCTTAAGCCTCAATAAAGCTTGCCTTGAGTG
CTTCAAGTAGTGTGTGCCCGTCTGTTGTGTGACTCTGGTAACTAGAGATCCCTCAGACCCTTTTAGTCAG
TGTGGAAAATCTCTAGCAGTACGTATAGTAGTTCATGTCATCTTATTATTCAGTATTTATAACTTGCAAA
GAAATGAATATCAGAGAGTGAGAGGAACTTGTTTATTGCAGCTTATAATGGTTACAAATAAAGCAATAGC
ATCACAAATTTCACAAATAAAGCATTTTTTTCACTGCATTCTAGTTGTGGTTTGTCCAAACTCATCAATG
TATCTTATCATGTCTGGCTCTAGCTATCCCGCCCCTAACTCCGCCCATCCCGCCCCTAACTCCGCCCAGT
TCCGCCCATTCTCCGCCCCATGGCTGACTAATTTTTTTTATTTATGCAGAGGCCGAGGCCGCCTCGGCCT
CTGAGCTATTCCAGAAGTAGTGAGGAGGCTTTTTTGGAGGCCTAGGGACGTACCCAATTCGCCCTATAGT
GAGTCGTATTACGCGCGCTCACTGGCCGTCGTTTTACAACGTCGTGACTGGGAAAACCCTGGCGTTACCC
AACTTAATCGCCTTGCAGCACATCCCCCTTTCGCCAGCTGGCGTAATAGCGAAGAGGCCCGCACCGATCG
CCCTTCCCAACAGTTGCGCAGCCTGAATGGCGAATGGG
[124 nt withheld, positions 7949-8072]
C
[91 nt withheld, positions 8074-8164]
A
[49 nt withheld, positions 8166-8214]
CCTTTGACGTTGGAGTCCACGTTCTTT
[37 nt withheld, positions 8242-8278]
ACCCTATCTCGGTCTATTCTTTTGATTTATAAGGGATTTTGCCGATTTCGGCCTATTGGTTAAAAAATGA
GCTGATTTAACAAAAATTTAACGCGAATTTTAACAAAATATTAACGCTTACAATTTAGGTGGCACTTTTC
GGGGAAATGTGCGCGGAACCCCTATTTGTTTATTTTTCTAAATACATTCAAATATGTATCCGCTCATGAG
ACAATAACCCTGATAAATGCTTCAATAATATTGAAAAAGGAAGAGTATGAGTATTCAACATTTCCGTGTC
GCCCTTATTCCCTTTTTTGCGGCATTTTGCCTTCCTGTTTTTGCTCACCCAGAAACGCTGGTGAAAGTAA
AAGATGCTGAAGATCAGTTGGGTGCACGAGTGGGTTACATCGAACTGGATCTCAACAGCGGTAAGATCCT
TGAGAGTTTTCGCCCCGAAGAACGTTTTCCAATGATGAGCACTTTTAAAGTTCTGCTATGTGGCGCGGTA
TTATCCCGTATTGACGCCGGGCAAGAGCAACTCGGTCGCCGCATACACTATTCTCAGAATGACTTGGTTG
AGTACTCACCAGTCACAGAAAAGCATCTTACGGATGGCATGACAGTAAGAGAATTATGCAGTGCTGCCAT
AACCATGAGTGATAACACTGCGGCCAACTTACTTCTGACAACGATCGGAGGACCGAAGGAGCTAACCGCT
TTTTTGCACAACATGGGGGATCATGTAACTCGCCTTGATCGTTGGGAACCGGAGCTGAATGAAGCCATAC
CAAACGACGAGCGTGACACCACGATGCCTGTAGCAATGGCAACAACGTTGCGCAAACTATTAACTGGCGA
ACTACTTACTCTAGCTTCCCGGCAACAATTAATAGACTGGATGGAGGCGGATAAAGTTGCAGGACCACTT
CTGCGCTCGGCCCTTCCGGCTGGCTGGTTTATTGCTGATAAATCTGGAGCCGGTGAGCGTGGGTCTCGCG
GTATCATTGCAGCACTGGGGCCAGATGGTAAGCCCTCCCGTATCGTAGTTATCTACACGACGGGGAGTCA
GGCAACTATGGATGAACGAAATAGACAGATCGCTGAGATAGGTGCCTCACTGATTAAGCATTGGTAACTG
TCAGACCAAGTTTACTCATATATACTTTAGATTGATTTAAAACTTCATTTTTAATTTAAAAGGATCTAGG
TGAAGATCCTTTTTGATAATCTCATGACCAAAATCCCTTAACGTGAGTTTTCGTTCCACTGAGCGTCAGA
CCCCGTAGAAAAGATCAAAGGATCTTCTTGAGATCCTTTTTTTCTGCGCGTAATCTGCTGCTTGCAAACA
AAAAAACCACCGCTACCAGCGGTGGTTTGTTTGCCGGATCAAGAGCTACCAACTCTTTTTCCGAAGGTAA
CTGGCTTCAGCAGAGCGCAGATACCAAATACTGTTCTTCTAGTGTAGCCGTAGTTAGGCCACCACTTCAA
GAACTCTGTAGCACCGCCTACATACCTCGCTCTGCTAATCCTGTTACCAGTGGCTGCTGCCAGTGGCGAT
AAGTCGTGTCTTACCGGGTTGGACTCAAGACGATAGTTACCGGATAAGGCGCAGCGGTCGGGCTGAACGG
GGGGTTCGTGCACACAGCCCAGCTTGGAGCGAACGACCTACACCGAACTGAGATACCTACAGCGTGAGCT
ATGAGAAAGCGCCACGCTTCCCGAAGGGAGAAAGGCGGACAGGTATCCGGTAAGCGGCAGGGTCGGAACA
GGAGAGCGCACGAGGGAGCTTCCAGGGGGAAACGCCTGGTATCTTTATAGTCCTGTCGGGTTTCGCCACC
TCTGACTTGAGCGTCGATTTTTGTGATGCTCGTCAGGGGGGCGGAGCCTATGGAAAAACGCCAGCAACGC
GGCCTTTTTACGGTTCCTGGCCTTTTGCTGGCCTTTTGCTCACATGTTCTTTCCTGCGTTATCCCCTGAT
TCTGTGGATAACCGTATTACCGCCTTTGAGTGAGCTGATACCGCTCGCCGCAGCCGAACGACCGAGCGCA
GCGAGTCAGTGAGCGAGGAAGCGGAAGAGCGCCCAATACGCAAACCGCCTCTCCCCGCGCGTTGGCCGAT
TCATTAATGCAGCTGGCACGACAGGTTTCCCGACTGGAAAGCGGGCAGTGAGCGCAACGCAATTAATGTG
AGTTAGCTCACTCATTAGGCACCCCAGGCTTTACACTTTATGCTTCCGGCTCGTATGTTGTGTGGAATTG
TGAGCGGATAACAATTTCACACAGGAAACAGCTATGACCATGATTACGCCAAGCGCGCAATTAACCCTCA
CTAAAGGGAACAAAAGCTGGAGCTGCAAGC
