>Addgene plasmid #142957 | TFORF2543 | depositor partial sequence | sequence record 281009 | Insert
ACCGCCACCATGTCTTCCAAGCGACCAGCCTCTCCGTATGGGGAAGCAGATGGAGAGGTAGCCATGGTGA
CAAGCAGACAGAAAGTGGAAGAAGAGGAGAGTGACGGGCTCCCAGCCTTTCACCTTCCCTTGCATGTGAG
TTTTCCCAACAAGCCTCACTCTGAGGAATTTCAGCCAGTTTCTCTGCTGACGCAAGAGACTTGTGGCCAT
AGGACTCCCACTTCTCAGCACAATACAATGGAAGTTGATGGCAATAAAGTTATGTCTTCATTTGCCCCAC
ACAACTCATCTACCTCACCTCAGAAGGCAGAAGAAGGTGGGCGACAGAGTGGCGAGTCCTTGTCTAGTAC
AGCCCTGGGAACTCCTGAACGGCGCAAGGGCAGTTTAGCTGATGTTGTTGACACCTTGAAGCAGAGGAAA
ATGGAAGAGCTCATCAAAAACGAGCCGGAAGAAACCCCCAGTATTGAAAAACTACTCTCAAAGGACTGGA
AAGACAAGCTTCTTGCAATGGGATCGGGGAACTTTGGCGAAATAAAAGGGACTCCCGAGAGCTTAGCTGA
GAAAGAAAGGCAACTCATGGGTATGATCAACCAGCTGACCAGCCTCCGAGAGCAGCTGTTGGCTGCCCAC
GATGAGCAGAAGAAACTAGCTGCCTCTCAGATTGAGAAACAGCGTCAGCAAATGGAGCTGGCCAAGCAGC
AACAAGAACAAATTGCAAGACAGCAGCAGCAGCTTCTACAGCAACAACACAAAATCAATTTGCTCCAGCA
ACAGATCCAGGTTCAAGGTCAGCTGCCGCCATTAATGATTCCCGTATTCCCTCCTGATCAACGGACACTG
GCTGCAGCTGCCCAGCAAGGATTCCTCCTCCCTCCAGGCTTCAGCTATAAGGCTGGATGTAGTGACCCTT
ACCCTGTTCAGCTGATCCCAACTACCATGGCAGCTGCTGCCGCAGCAACACCAGGCTTAGGCCCACTCCA
ACTGCAGCAGTTATATGCTGCCCAGCTAGCTGCAATGCAGGTATCTCCAGGAGGGAAGCTGCCAGGCATA
CCCCAAGGCAACCTTGGTGCTGCTGTATCTCCTACCAGCATTCACACAGACAAGAGCACAAACAGCCCAC
CACCCAAAAGCAAGGATGAAGTGGCACAGCCACTGAACCTATCAGCTAAACCCAAGACCTCTGATGGCAA
ATCACCCACATCACCCACCTCTCCCCATATGCCAGCTCTGAGAATAAACAGTGGGGCAGGCCCCCTCAAA
GCCTCTGTCCCAGCAGCGTTAGCTAGTCCTTCAGCCAGAGTTAGCACAATAGGTTACTTAAATGACCATG
ATGCTGTCACCAAGGCAATCCAAGAAGCTCGGCAAATGAAGGAGCAACTCCGACGGGAACAACAGGTGCT
TGATGGGAAGGTGGCTGTTGTGAATAGTCTGGGTCTCAATAACTGCCGAACAGAAAAGGAAAAAACAACA
CTGGAGAGTCTGACTCAGCAACTGGCAGTTAAACAGAATGAAGAAGGAAAATTTAGCCATGCAATGATGG
ATTTCAATCTGAGTGGAGATTCTGATGGAAGTGCTGGAGTCTCAGAGTCAAGAATTTATAGGGAATCCCG
AGGGCGTGGTAGCAATGAACCCCACATAAAGCGTCCAATGAATGCCTTCATGGTGTGGGCTAAAGATGAA
CGGAGAAAGATCCTTCAAGCCTTTCCTGACATGCACAACTCCAACATCAGCAAGATATTGGGATCTCGCT
GGAAAGCTATGACAAACCTAGAGAAACAGCCATATTATGAGGAGCAAGCCCGTCTCAGCAAGCAGCACCT
GGAGAAGTACCCTGACTATAAGTACAAGCCCAGGCCAAAGCGCACCTGCCTGGTGGATGGCAAAAAGCTG
CGCATTGGTGAATACAAGGCAATCATGCGCAACAGGCGGCAGGAAATGCGGCAGTACTTCAATGTTGGGC
AACAAGCACAGATCCCCATTGCCACTGCTGGTGTTGTGTACCCTGGAGCCATCGCCATGGCTGGGATGCC
CTCCCCTCACCTGCCCTCGGAGCACTCAAGCGTGTCTAGCAGCCCAGAGCCTGGGATGCCTGTTATCCAG
AGCACTTACGGTGTGAAAGGAGAGGAGCCACATATCAAAGAAGAGATACAGGCCGAGGACATCAATGGAG
AAATTTATGATGAGTACGACGAGGAAGAGGATGATCCAGATGTAGATTATGGGAGTGACAGTGAAAACCA
TATTGCAGGACAAGCCAACTAGTAATGAACTAGTCCGTAACTTGAAAGTATTTCGATTTCTTGGCTTTAT
ATATCTTGTGGAAAGGACGAATGTAGGCAGGCCACACTCTTGCT
