>Addgene plasmid #142957 | TFORF2543 | depositor partial sequence | sequence record 281010 | Barcode
ATGTAGGCAGGCCACACTCTTGCT
